>Addgene plasmid #211051 | pBiT3.1-C_USP21:1-565 | addgene full sequence | sequence record 423355 | Addgene NGS Result
AAGACGCGTTAATTAAGACGTCGGCAGTGAAAAAAATGCTTTATTTGTGAAATTTGTGATGCTATTGCTT
TATTTGTAACCATTATAAGCTGCAATAAACAAGTTAACAACAACAATTGCATTCATTTTATGTTTCAGGT
TCAGGGGGAGGTGTGGGAGGTTTTTTAAAGCAAGTAAAACCTCTACAAATGTGGTATGGCTGATTATGAT
CCGCGGCCGCAATACGTCGACGTTATCAGCTGACTTCGTACGAGAGCCTAGGATTATGGCGCGCCACTAG
TTATTAATAGTAATCAATTACGGGGTCATTAGTTCATAGCCCATATATGGAGTTCCGCGTTACATAACTT
ACGGTAAATGGCCCGCCTGGCTGACCGCCCAACGACCCCCGCCCATTGACGTCAATAATGACGTATGTTC
CCATAGTAACGCCAATAGGGACTTTCCATTGACGTCAATGGGTGGAGTATTTACGGTAAACTGCCCACTT
GGCAGTACATCAAGTGTATCATATGCCAAGTCCGCCCCCTATTGACGTCAATGACGGTAAATGGCCCGCC
TGGCATTATGCCCAGTACATGACCTTACGGGACTTTCCTACTTGGCAGTACATCTACGTATTAGTCATCG
CTATTACCATGGTGATGCGGTTTTGGCAGTACACCAATGGGCGTGGATAGCGGTTTGACTCACGGGGATT
TCCAAGTCTCCACCCCATTGACGTCAATGGGAGTTTGTTTTGGCACCAAAATCAACGGGACTTTCCAAAA
TGTCGTAATAACCCCGCCCCGTTGACGCAAATGGGCGGTAGGCGTGTACGGTGGGAGGTCTATATAAGCA
GAGCTGGTTTAGTGAACCGTCAGATCACTAGAATCTTTATTGCGGTAGTTTATCACAGTTAAATTGCTAA
CGCAGTCAGTGCTTCTGACACAACAGTCTCGAACTTAAGCTGCAGAAGTTGGTCGTGAGGCACTGGGCAG
GTAAGTATCAAGGTTACAAGACAGGTTTAAGGAGACCAATAGAAACTGGGCTTGTCGAGACAGAGAAGAC
TCTTGCGTTTCTGATAGGCACCTATTGGTCTTACTGACATCCACTTTGCCTTTCTCTCCACAGGTGTCCA
CTCCCAGTTCAATTACAGCTCTTAAGGCTAGAGTATTAATACGACTCACTATAGGGGCGATCGCAACAAG
CTTCGGGAAGATCTGGAGCTAGCGGCGGGGGATCCGGTGGGAATTCGACACCATGCCCCAGGCCTCTGAG
CACCGCCTGGGCCGTACCCGAGAGCCACCTGTTAATATCCAGCCCCGAGTGGGATCCAAGCTACCATTTG
CCCCCAGGGCCCGCAGCAAGGAGCGCAGAAACCCAGCCTCTGGGCCAAACCCCATGTTACGACCTCTGCC
TCCCCGGCCAGGTCTGCCTGATGAACGGCTCAAGAAACTGGAGCTGGGACGGGGACGGACCTCAGGCCCT
CGTCCCAGAGGCCCCCTTCGAGCAGATCATGGGGTTCCCCTGCCTGGCTCACCACCCCCAACAGTGGCTT
TGCCTCTCCCATCTCGGACCAACTTAGCCCGTTCCAAGTCTGTGAGCAGTGGGGACTTGCGTCCAATGGG
GATTGCCTTGGGAGGGCACCGTGGCACCGGAGAGCTTGGGGCTGCACTGAGCCGCTTGGCCCTCCGGCCT
GAGCCACCCACTTTGAGACGTAGCACTTCTCTCCGCCGCCTAGGGGGCTTTCCTGGACCCCCTACCCTGT
TCAGCATACGGACAGAGCCCCCTGCTTCCCATGGCTCCTTCCACATGATATCCGCCCGGTCCTCTGAGCC
TTTCTACTCTGATGACAAGATGGCTCATCACACACTCCTTCTGGGCTCTGGTCATGTTGGCCTTCGAAAC
CTGGGAAACACGTGCTTCCTGAATGCTGTGCTGCAGTGTCTGAGCAGCACTCGACCTCTTCGGGACTTCT
GTCTGAGAAGGGACTTCCGGCAAGAGGTGCCTGGAGGAGGCCGAGCCCAAGAGCTCACTGAAGCCTTTGC
AGATGTGATTGGTGCCCTCTGGCACCCTGACTCCTGCGAAGCTGTGAATCCTACTCGATTCCGAGCTGTC
TTCCAGAAATATGTTCCCTCCTTCTCTGGATACAGCCAGCAGGATGCCCAAGAGTTCCTGAAGCTCCTCA
TGGAGCGGCTACACCTTGAAATCAACCGCCGAGGCCGCCGGGCTCCACCGATACTTGCCAATGGTCCAGT
TCCCTCTCCACCCCGCCGAGGAGGGGCTCTGCTAGAAGAACCTGAGTTAAGTGATGATGACCGAGCCAAC
CTAATGTGGAAACGTTACCTGGAGCGAGAGGACAGCAAGATTGTGGACCTGTTTGTGGGCCAGTTGAAAA
GTTGTCTCAAGTGCCAGGCCTGTGGGTATCGCTCCACGACCTTCGAGGTTTTTTGTGACCTGTCCCTGCC
CATCCCCAAGAAAGGATTTGCTGGGGGCAAGGTGTCTCTGCGGGATTGTTTCAACCTTTTCACTAAGGAA
GAAGAGCTAGAGTCGGAGAATGCCCCAGTGTGTGACCGATGTCGGCAGAAAACTCGAAGTACCAAAAAGT
TGACAGTACAAAGATTCCCTCGAATCCTCGTGCTCCATCTGAATCGATTTTCTGCCTCCCGAGGCTCCAT
CAAAAAAAGTTCAGTAGGTGTAGACTTTCCACTGCAGCGACTGAGCCTAGGGGACTTTGCCAGTGACAAA
GCCGGAAGTCCTGTATACCAGCTGTATGCCCTTTGCAACCACTCAGGCAGCGTCCACTATGGCCACTACA
CAGCCCTGTGCCGGTGCCAGACTGGTTGGCATGTCTACAATGACTCTCGTGTCTCCCCTGTCAGTGAAAA
CCAGGTGGCATCCAGCGAGGGCTACGTGCTGTTCTACCAACTGATGCAGGAGCCACCCCGGTGCCTGGGC
TCGAGCGGTGGGAGCTCCGGTGTGAGCGGCTGGCGGCTGTTCAAGAAGATTAGCTAAGTTTAAACGGCCG
CGACTCTAGACTGCAGGCATGCAAGCTGATTTGGCTGCTGCCACCGCTGAGCAAGGCCGCTTCGAGCAGA
CATGATAAGATACATTGATGAGTTTGGACAAACCACAACTAGAATGCAGTGAAAAAAATGCTTTATTTGT
GAAATTTGTGATGCTATTGCTTTATTTGTAACCATTATAAGCTGCAATAAACAAGTTAACAACAACAATT
GCATTCATTTTATGTTTCAGGTTCAGGGGGAGATGTGGGAGGTTTTTTTAAGCAAGTAAAACCTCTACAA
ATGTGGTAAAATCTTAATTAAGACTTCTAATATAACTTCGTATAGCATACATTATACGAAGTTATGGTTC
CACTGTTGACAATTAATCATCGGCATAGTATATCGGCATAGTATAATACGACAAGGTGAGGAACTAAACC
CAGGAGGCAGATCATGATTGAACAAGATGGATTGCACGCAGGTTCTCCGGCCGCTTGGGTGGAGAGGCTA
TTCGGCTATGACTGGGCACAACAGACAATCGGCTGCTCTGATGCCGCCGTGTTCCGGCTGTCAGCGCAGG
GGCGCCCGGTTCTTTTTGTCAAGACCGACCTGTCCGGTGCCCTGAATGAACTGCAGGACGAGGCAGCGCG
GCTATCGTGGCTGGCCACGACGGGCGTTCCTTGCGCAGCTGTGCTCGACGTTGTCACTGAAGCGGGAAGG
GACTGGCTGCTATTGGGCGAAGTGCCGGGGCAGGATCTCCTGTCATCTCACCTTGCTCCTGCCGAGAAAG
TATCCATCATGGCTGATGCAATGCGGCGGCTGCATACGCTTGATCCGGCTACCTGCCCATTCGACCACCA
AGCGAAACATCGCATCGAGCGAGCACGTACTCGGATGGAAGCCGGTCTTGTCGATCAGGATGATCTGGAC
GAAGAGCATCAGGGGCTCGCGCCAGCCGAACTGTTCGCCAGGCTCAAGGCGCGCATGCCCGACGGCGAGG
ATCTCGTCGTGACCCATGGCGATGCCTGCTTGCCGAATATCATGGTGGAAAATGGCCGCTTTTCTGGATT
CATCGACTGTGGCCGGCTGGGTGTGGCGGACCGCTATCAGGACATAGCGTTGGCTACCCGTGATATTGCT
GAAGAGCTTGGCGGCGAATGGGCTGACCGCTTCCTCGTGCTTTACGGTATCGCCGCTCCCGATTCGCAGC
GCATCGCCTTCTATCGCCTTCTTGACGAGTTCTTCTGATTCGAAATGACCGACCAAGCGACGCCCAACCG
GTATCAGCTCACTCAAAGGCGGTAATACGGTTATCCACAGAATCAGGGGATAACGCAGGAAAGAACATGT
GAGCAAAAGGCCAGCAAAAGGCCAGGAACCGTAAAAAGGCCGCGTTGCTGGCGTTTTTCCATAGGCTCCG
CCCCCCTGACGAGCATCACAAAAATCGACGCTCAAGTCAGAGGTGGCGAAACCCGACAGGACTATAAAGA
TACCAGGCGTTTCCCCCTGGAAGCTCCCTCGTGCGCTCTCCTGTTCCGACCCTGCCGCTTACCGGATACC
TGTCCGCCTTTCTCCCTTCGGGAAGCGTGGCGCTTTCTCATAGCTCACGCTGTAGGTATCTCAGTTCGGT
GTAGGTCGTTCGCTCCAAGCTGGGCTGTGTGCACGAACCCCCCGTTCAGCCCGACCGCTGCGCCTTATCC
GGTAACTATCGTCTTGAGTCCAACCCGGTAAGACACGACTTATCGCCACTGGCAGCAGCCACTGGTAACA
GGATTAGCAGAGCGAGGTATGTAGGCGGTGCTACAGAGTTCTTGAAGTGGTGGCCTAACTACGGCTACAC
TAGAAGGACAGTATTTGGTATCTGCGCTCTGCTGAAGCCAGTTACCTTCGGAAAAAGAGTTGGTAGCTCT
TGATCCGGCAAACAAACCACCGCTGGTAGCGGTGGTTTTTTTGTTTGCAAGCAGCAGATTACGCGCAGAA
AAAAAGGATTTCAAGAAGATCCTTTGATCTTTTCTACGGGGTCTGACGCTCAGTGGAACGAAAACTCACG
TTAAGGGATTTTGGTCATGAGATTATCAAAAAGGATCTTCACCTAGATCCTTTTATAGTCCGGAATCGTC
ACACAAAAAACCAACACACAGATGTAATGAAAATAAAGATATTTTATTGCGGCCATCGTGATGGCTAGAG
TTTAGCCCTCCCACACATAACCAGAGGGCAGCAATTCACGAATCCCAACTGCCGTCGGCTGTCCATCACT
GTCCTTCACTATGGCTTTGATCCCAGGATGCAGATCGAGAAGCACCTGTCGGCACCGTCCGCAGGGGCTC
AAGATGCCCCTGTTCTCATTTCCGATCGCGACGATACAAGTCAGGTTGCCAGCTGCCGCAGCAGCAGCAG
TGCCCAGCACCACGAGTTCTGCACAAGGTCCCCCAGTAAAATGATATACATTGACACCAGTGAAGATGCG
GCCGTCGCTAGAGAGAGCTGCGCTGGCGACGCTGTAGTCTTCAGAGATGGGGATGCTGTTGATTGTAGCC
GTTGCTCTTTCAATGAGGGTGGATTCTTCTTGAGACAAAGGCTTGGCCATGGTGGCGCTAGTGTCAGAAG
AATCGAGCTTTTTGCAAAAGCCTAGGCCTCCAAAAAAGCCTCCTCACTACTTCTGGAATAGCTCAGAGGC
CGAGGCGGCCTCGGCCTCTGCATAAATAAAAAAAATTAGTCAGCCATGGGGCGGAGAATGGGCGGAACTG
GGCGGAGTTAGGGGCGGGATGGGCGGAGTTAGGGGCGGGACTATGGTTGCTGACTAATTGAGATGCATGC
TTTGCATACTTCTGCCTGCTGGGGAGCCTGGGGACTTTCCACACCTGGTTGCTGACTAATTGAGATGCAT
GCTTTGCATACTTCTGCCTGCTGGGGAGCCTGGGGACTTTCCACACCCTAACTGACACACATTCCACAGC
TGGTTCTTTCCGCCTCAGAAGGTACCTAACCAAGTTCCTCTTTCAGAGGTTATTTCAGGCCATGGTGCTG
CGC
Features (pLannotate 1.2.2; 17 found; start..end, strand, type, name):
     24..105     -  polyA_signal   SV40 poly(A) signal: SV40 polyadenylation signal
    128..211     -  CDS            large T antigen (fragment): large T antigen from SV40 (simian virus 40)
    276..641     +  enhancer       CMV enhancer: human cytomegalovirus immediate early enhancer
    643..842     +  promoter       CMV promoter: human cytomegalovirus (CMV) immediate early promoter
    981..1113    +  intron         chimeric intron: chimera between introns from human β-globin and immunoglobulin heavy chain genes
   1157..1175    +  promoter       T7 promoter: promoter for bacteriophage T7 RNA polymerase
   1243..2937    +  CDS            USP21: UBP21_HUMAN - Also known as USP23. Experimental evidence at protein level: Swiss-Prot protein existence level 1. Deubiquitinates histone H2A, a specific tag for epigenetic transcriptional repression, thereby acting as a coactivator. Deubiquitination of histone H2A releaves the repression of di- and trimethylation of histone H3 at 'Lys-4', resulting in regulation of transcriptional initiation. Regulates gene expression via histone H2A deubiquitination (By similarity). Also capable of removing NEDD8 from NEDD8 conjugates but has no effect on Sentrin-1 conjugates (PubMed:10799498). Deubiquitinate
   3033..3060    +  CDS            SET1 (fragment): solubility-enhancement tag derived from T7 phage gene 10B
   3086..3207    -  polyA_signal   SV40 poly(A) signal: SV40 polyadenylation signal
   3230..3298    -  CDS            large T antigen (fragment): large T antigen from SV40 (simian virus 40)
   3322..3355    +  protein_bind   loxP: Cre-mediated recombination occurs in the 8-bp core sequence (GCATACAT). Cre recombinase
   3365..3412    +  promoter       EM7 promoter: synthetic bacterial promoter&nbsp
   3444..4235    +  CDS            neo: KKA2_KLEPN - Also known as kan, nptII. Experimental evidence at protein level: Swiss-Prot protein existence level 1. Resistance to kanamycin, neomycin, paromomycin, ribostamycin, butirosin and gentamicin B. From Klebsiella pneumoniae.
   4396..4984    -  rep_origin     ori: high-copy-number ColE1/pMB1/pBR322/pUC origin of replication
   5110..5158    -  polyA_signal   poly(A) signal: synthetic polyadenylation signal
   5182..5580    -  CDS            BSD: blasticidin S deaminase; Aspergillus terreus BSD; confers resistance to blasticidin
   5611..5968    -  promoter       SV40 promoter: SV40 enhancer and early promoter
