[The description below was written by a language model from this plasmid's Addgene catalogue record and pLannotate feature annotations shown in this document.]
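Description:
pBiT3.1-C_USP21:1-565 is a mammalian expression plasmid built on the Promega pBiT3.1-C backbone that encodes full-length, wild-type human USP21 (residues M1 to L565, a 1,695 bp insert) with a C-terminal HiBiT tag. USP21 is a ubiquitin-specific protease annotated as deubiquitinating histone H2A and also able to remove NEDD8 from its conjugates. The open reading frame was inserted by ligation-independent cloning between EcoRI and XhoI sites that remain intact. It is transcribed from the CMV immediate-early enhancer and promoter, followed by a chimeric β-globin/immunoglobulin intron that generally improves mRNA processing and expression. A T7 promoter lies just upstream of the coding sequence, and an SV40 polyadenylation signal lies downstream. The tag consists of a flexible glycine-serine linker followed by the short HiBiT peptide. HiBiT complements the LgBiT fragment to reconstitute NanoLuc luciferase, so the tagged protein can be quantified by luminescence. The small downstream "SET1" fragment and the SV40 large T antigen fragments in the feature table are probably annotation artefacts rather than functional elements.

The plasmid is propagated in E. coli through a high-copy ColE1/pUC-type origin. Kanamycin selection is provided by the neo (nptII) gene, driven by the bacterial EM7 promoter, with a loxP site immediately upstream. The catalogue lists neomycin/G418 as the mammalian selectable marker. However, the feature table shows a separate SV40 promoter–blasticidin S deaminase–synthetic poly(A) cassette, which suggests blasticidin selection may be available in mammalian cells. The record does not resolve this difference. The construct was deposited with a ligandability study of WD40 repeat proteins. The record does not state a specific assay, but the HiBiT tag is suited to luminescence-based measurement of USP21 levels in cells.
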