Addgene plasmid #211051: pBiT3.1-C_USP21:1-565
Purpose: Mammalian expression of full-length human USP21. C-terminal HiBiT tag.
Depositing lab: Cheryl Arrowsmith. Depositing organization: University of Toronto. Publication: A Target Class Ligandability Evaluation of WD40 Repeat-Containing Proteins. Ackloo S, Li F, Szewczyk M, Seitova A, Loppnau P, Zeng H, Xu J, Ahmad S, Arnautova YA, Baghaie AJ, Beldar S, Bolotokova A, Centrella PA, Chau I, Clark MA, Cuozzo JW, Dehghani-Tafti S, Disch JS, Dong A, Dumas A, Feng JA, Ghiabi P, Gibson E, Gilmer J, Goldman B, Green SR, Guie MA, Guilinger JP, Harms N, Herasymenko O, Houliston S, Hutchinson A, Kearnes S, Keefe AD, Kimani SW, Kramer T, Kutera M, Kwak HA, Lento C, Li Y, Liu J, Loup J, Machado RAC, Mulhern CJ, Perveen S, Righetto GL, Riley P, Shrestha S, Sigel EA, Silva M, Sintchak MD, Slakman BL, Taylor RD, Thompson J, Torng W, Underkoffler C, von Rechenberg M, Walsh RT, Watson I, Wilson DJ, Wolf E, Yadav M, Yazdi AK, Zhang J, Zhang Y, Santhakumar V, Edwards AM, Barsyte-Lovejoy D, Schapira M, Brown PJ, Halabelian L, Arrowsmith CH. J Med Chem. 2025 Jan 23;68(2):1092-1112. doi: 10.1021/acs.jmedchem.4c02010. Epub 2024 Nov 4. PubMed 39495097.
Backbone
  Vector backbone: pBiT3.1-C
  Backbone manufacturer: Promega
  Vector type: Mammalian Expression
  Selectable markers: Neomycin (select with G418)
Growth in bacteria
  Bacterial resistance: Kanamycin, 50 μg/mL
  Growth temperature: 37°C
  Growth strain: DH5alpha
  Copy number: High Copy
Gene/Insert
  Gene/Insert name: USP21:M1-L565
  Species: H. sapiens (human)
  Insert size (bp): 1695
  Mutation: wild type
  Entrez Gene: USP21 (a.k.a. USP16, USP23)
  Promoter: CMV
  Tag / fusion protein: GSSGGSSGVSGWRLFKKIS (C terminal on insert)
  Cloning method: Ligation Independent Cloning
  Sequencing primers: 5′ T7; 3′ TTGCTCAGCGGTGGCAGCAG
Resource information
  A portion of this plasmid was derived from a plasmid made by: Open Biosystems (LIFESEQ2303317)
Terms and licenses: Academic/Nonprofit Terms; Industry Terms: Not Available to Industry
Depositor comments: 5' Cloning Site: EcoR1 (not destroyed), 3' Cloning Site: Xho1 (not destroyed).
How to cite: pBiT3.1-C_USP21:1-565 was a gift from Cheryl Arrowsmith (Addgene plasmid # 211051 ; http://n2t.net/addgene:211051 ; RRID:Addgene_211051)
