>Addgene plasmid #211051 | pBiT3.1-C_USP21:1-565 | depositor partial sequence | sequence record 411582 | Insert sequence
ATGCCCCAGGCCTCTGAGCACCGCCTGGGCCGTACCCGAGAGCCACCTGTTAATATCCAGCCCCGAGTGG
GATCCAAGCTACCATTTGCCCCCAGGGCCCGCAGCAAGGAGCGCAGAAACCCAGCCTCTGGGCCAAACCC
CATGTTACGACCTCTGCCTCCCCGGCCAGGTCTGCCTGATGAACGGCTCAAGAAACTGGAGCTGGGACGG
GGACGGACCTCAGGCCCTCGTCCCAGAGGCCCCCTTCGAGCAGATCATGGGGTTCCCCTGCCTGGCTCAC
CACCCCCAACAGTGGCTTTGCCTCTCCCATCTCGGACCAACTTAGCCCGTTCCAAGTCTGTGAGCAGTGG
GGACTTGCGTCCAATGGGGATTGCCTTGGGAGGGCACCGTGGCACCGGAGAGCTTGGGGCTGCACTGAGC
CGCTTGGCCCTCCGGCCTGAGCCACCCACTTTGAGACGTAGCACTTCTCTCCGCCGCCTAGGGGGCTTTC
CTGGACCCCCTACCCTGTTCAGCATACGGACAGAGCCCCCTGCTTCCCATGGCTCCTTCCACATGATATC
CGCCCGGTCCTCTGAGCCTTTCTACTCTGATGACAAGATGGCTCATCACACACTCCTTCTGGGCTCTGGT
CATGTTGGCCTTCGAAACCTGGGAAACACGTGCTTCCTGAATGCTGTGCTGCAGTGTCTGAGCAGCACTC
GACCTCTTCGGGACTTCTGTCTGAGAAGGGACTTCCGGCAAGAGGTGCCTGGAGGAGGCCGAGCCCAAGA
GCTCACTGAAGCCTTTGCAGATGTGATTGGTGCCCTCTGGCACCCTGACTCCTGCGAAGCTGTGAATCCT
ACTCGATTCCGAGCTGTCTTCCAGAAATATGTTCCCTCCTTCTCTGGATACAGCCAGCAGGATGCCCAAG
AGTTCCTGAAGCTCCTCATGGAGCGGCTACACCTTGAAATCAACCGCCGAGGCCGCCGGGCTCCACCGAT
ACTTGCCAATGGTCCAGTTCCCTCTCCACCCCGCCGAGGAGGGGCTCTGCTAGAAGAACCTGAGTTAAGT
GATGATGACCGAGCCAACCTAATGTGGAAACGTTACCTGGAGCGAGAGGACAGCAAGATTGTGGACCTGT
TTGTGGGCCAGTTGAAAAGTTGTCTCAAGTGCCAGGCCTGTGGGTATCGCTCCACGACCTTCGAGGTTTT
TTGTGACCTGTCCCTGCCCATCCCCAAGAAAGGATTTGCTGGGGGCAAGGTGTCTCTGCGGGATTGTTTC
AACCTTTTCACTAAGGAAGAAGAGCTAGAGTCGGAGAATGCCCCAGTGTGTGACCGATGTCGGCAGAAAA
CTCGAAGTACCAAAAAGTTGACAGTACAAAGATTCCCTCGAATCCTCGTGCTCCATCTGAATCGATTTTC
TGCCTCCCGAGGCTCCATCAAAAAAAGTTCAGTAGGTGTAGACTTTCCACTGCAGCGACTGAGCCTAGGG
GACTTTGCCAGTGACAAAGCCGGAAGTCCTGTATACCAGCTGTATGCCCTTTGCAACCACTCAGGCAGCG
TCCACTATGGCCACTACACAGCCCTGTGCCGGTGCCAGACTGGTTGGCATGTCTACAATGACTCTCGTGT
CTCCCCTGTCAGTGAAAACCAGGTGGCATCCAGCGAGGGCTACGTGCTGTTCTACCAACTGATGCAGGAG
CCACCCCGGTGCCTG
